Addgene plasmid #90325: pExchange_tdk_BT1311p-tetR-1
Purpose: Suicide vector for integration of a constitutively expressed TetR by promoter BT1311 at B. thetatiotaomicron genomic position 4861701 and 4861702
Depositing lab: Andrew Goodman. Depositing organization: Yale University. Publication: Engineered Regulatory Systems Modulate Gene Expression of Human Commensals in the Gut. Lim B, Zimmermann M, Barry NA, Goodman AL. Cell. 2017 Apr 20;169(3):547-558.e15. doi: 10.1016/j.cell.2017.03.045. PubMed 28431252.
Backbone
  Vector backbone: pExchange-tdk
  Vector type: Bacterial Expression
  Selectable markers: Erythromycin
Growth in bacteria
  Bacterial resistance: Ampicillin, 100 μg/mL
  Growth temperature: 37°C
  Growth strain: Pir1
  Copy number: Unknown
Gene/Insert
  Gene/Insert name: TetR
  Cloning method: Gibson Cloning
  Sequencing primers: 5′ GGAGAGACAGCCGAATACGA; 3′ AACACTTAACGGCTGACATGG
Terms and licenses: Academic/Nonprofit Terms; Industry Terms: Not Available to Industry
Depositor comments: Addgene's sequencing results found multiple mutations in ermG. The depositing lab confirmed that these mutations do not compromise erythromycin selection.
How to cite: pExchange_tdk_BT1311p-tetR-1 was a gift from Andrew Goodman (Addgene plasmid # 90325 ; http://n2t.net/addgene:90325 ; RRID:Addgene_90325)
