[The description below was written by a language model from this plasmid's Addgene catalogue record and pLannotate feature annotations shown in this document.]
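Description:
pExchange_tdk_BT1311p-tetR-1 is a 7.2 kb suicide (allelic-exchange) vector built on the pExchange-tdk backbone. It is designed to insert a constitutively expressed tetracycline repressor gene into the chromosome of Bacteroides thetaiotaomicron. The plasmid replicates from the R6K γ origin, which depends on the pi initiator protein, so it is maintained only in pir-positive E. coli hosts such as Pir1, where it is selected with ampicillin through the β-lactamase gene. An incP oriT, with an adjacent traJ fragment, allows conjugative transfer from E. coli into Bacteroides. There the plasmid cannot replicate and persists only if it recombines into the genome.

The payload is the Tn10 TetR coding sequence, which the record says is driven by the B. thetaiotaomicron BT1311 promoter. The promoter is not annotated in the feature table. The unannotated stretches on either side of TetR presumably carry it together with the homology arms that target the insertion between genomic positions 4861701 and 4861702. Integrants are selected with erythromycin through an erm-family rRNA methyltransferase. The automated annotation labels this gene ermC', whereas the depositor calls it ermG, and repository sequencing found several mutations in it that the depositor reports do not compromise selection. The backbone also carries the Bacteroides tdk (thymidine kinase) gene, which generally serves as a counter-selectable marker in a tdk-deficient recipient. This lets users recover second-crossover events that shed the vector and leave only the TetR cassette. The resulting strains supply repressor for tetracycline-inducible, tetO-controlled gene expression systems in gut commensal Bacteroides.
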