Features (pLannotate 1.2.2; 9 found; start..end, strand, type, name):
     30..890     -  CDS            AmpR: β-lactamase; bla; confers resistance to ampicillin, carbenicillin, and related antibiotics
    891..907     -  promoter       AmpR promoter (fragment): bla
   1378..2106    +  CDS            ermC': ERM_BACIU - Experimental evidence at protein level: Swiss-Prot protein existence level 1. This protein produces a dimethylation of the adenine residue at position 2085 in 23S rRNA, resulting in reduced affinity between ribosomes and macrolide-lincosamide-streptogramin B antibiotics. From Bacillus subtilis.
   2664..3260    +  CDS            tdk: KITH_BACTN - Protein inferred from homology: Swiss-Prot protein existence level 3. From Bacteroides thetaiotaomicron (strain ATCC 29148 / DSM 2079 / NCTC 10582 / E50 / VPI-5482).
   3308..3345    -  misc_feature   MCS (fragment): pBluescript multiple cloning site
   4713..5336    +  CDS            TetR: tetracycline repressor TetR; tetR from transposon Tn10; TetR binds to the tetracycline operator tetO to inhibit transcription. This inhibition can be relieved by adding tetracycline or doxycycline.
   6441..6829    -  rep_origin     R6K γ ori: γ replication origin from E. coli plasmid R6K; requires the R6K initiator protein pi for replication
   7000..7109    +  oriT           oriT: incP origin of transfer
   7142..7187    +  CDS            traJ (fragment): oriT-recognizing protein; traJ
>Addgene plasmid #90325 | pExchange_tdk_BT1311p-tetR-1 | addgene full sequence | sequence record 178853 | Addgene NGS Result
ACGCGTTATGAGTAAACTTGGTCTGACAGTTACCAATGCTTAATCAGTGAGGCACCTATCTCAGCGATCT
GTCTATTTCGTTCATCCATAGTTGCCTGACTCCCCGTCGTGTAGATAACTACGATACGGGAGGGCTTACC
ATCTGGCCCCAGTGCTGCAATGATACCGCGAGACCCACGCTCACCGGCTCCAGATTTATCAGCAATAAAC
CAGCCAGCCGGAAGGGCCGAGCGCAGAAGTGGTCCTGCAACTTTATCCGCCTCCATCCAGTCTATTAATT
GTTGCCGGGAAGCTAGAGTAAGTAGTTCGCCAGTTAATAGTTTGCGCAACGTTGTTGCCATTGCTACAGG
CATCGTGGTGTCACGCTCGTCGTTTGGTATGGCTTCATTCAGCTCCGGTTCCCAACGATCAAGGCGAGTT
ACATGATCCCCCATGTTGTGCAAAAAAGCGGTTAGCTCCTTCGGTCCTCCGATCGTTGTCAGAAGTAAGT
TGGCCGCAGTGTTATCACTCATGGTTATGGCAGCACTGCATAATTCTCTTACTGTCATGCCATCCGTAAG
ATGCTTTTCTGTGACTGGTGAGTACTCAACCAAGTCATTCTGAGAATAGTGTATGCGGCGACCGAGTTGC
TCTTGCCCGGCGTCAATACGGGATAATACCGCGCCACATAGCAGAACTTTAAAAGTGCTCATCATTGGAA
AACGTTCTTCGGGGCGAAAACTCTCAAGGATCTTACCGCTGTTGAGATCCAGTTCGATGTAACCCACTCG
TGCACCCAACTGATCTTCAGCATCTTTTACTTTCACCAGCGTTTCTGGGTGAGCAAAAACAGGAAGGCAA
AATGCCGCAAAAAAGGGAATAAGGGCGACACGGAAATGTTGAATACTCATACTCTTCCTTTTTCAATCAT
GGCCGCGGGATTAAAAGTCGGGGATTGGTGAACAAAAAGGTGTTTCTCTCTTTAAGAGAAATATCGTTTT
GCTAAACAGTTGATATTGAGGTATCATTTTATCGTAAAAGACATTTTTGCTCAACAATTGCTTGACGGAA
ATCAACAAATTTTAGCATTTTGTAAAAAAGTCGCTATATAATTTGGTGAATTGGAGTTATTTTCATATTT
TTGCATCCCGAAGAGTTTCTCTTAAAGAGAGAAACATCTTTTGCATACCTTTTCCGACCGAATTTTTATG
TCGTAAAGAGGGGCTTTGCAGGGGGTGGACTCAGAAAGATGAGAATAGATGACTATTGTAGTTGAAACAC
ATAGAAAGTTGCTGATATACAGACCGATACGCATATCGGGATGAACCATGAGTACGTTCTTTTCTCAAAA
AACATAAATATTCGAAAAGAGATGCAATAAATTAAGGAGAGGTTATAATGAACAAAGTAAATATAAAAGA
TAGTCAAAATTTTATTACTTCAAAATATCACATAGAAAAAATAATGAATTGCATAAGTTTAGATGAAAAA
GATAACATCTTTGAAATAGGTGCAGGGAAAGGTCATTTTACTGCTGGATTGGTAAAGAGATGTAATTTTG
TAACGGCGATAGAAATTGATTCTAAATTATGTGAGGTAACTCGTAATAAGCTCTTAAATTATCCTAACTA
TCAAATAGTAAATGATGATATACTGAAATTTACATTTCCTAGCCACAATCCATATAAAATATTTGGCAGC
ATACCTTACAACATAAGCACAAATATAATTCGAAAAATTGTTTTTGAAAGTTCAGCCACAATAAGTTATT
TAATAGTGGAATATGGTTTTGCTAAAATGTTATTAGATACAAACAGATCACTAGCATTGCTGTTAATGGC
AGAGGTAGATATTTCTATATTAGCAAAAATTCCTAGGTATTATTTCCATCCAAAACCTAAAGTGGATAGC
ACATTAATTGTATTAAAAAGAAAGCCAGCAAAAATGGCATTTAAAGAGAGAAAAAAATATGAAACTTTTG
TAATGAAATGGGTTAACAAAGAGTACGAAAAACTGTTTACAAAAAATCAATTTAATAAAGCTTTAAAACA
TGCGAGAATATATGATATAAACAATATTAGTTTCGAACAATTTGTATCGCTATTTAATAGTTATAAAATA
TTTAACGGCTAAAAACAATAGGCCACATGCAACTGTAAATGTTTACGCGTCCTCGGTACCGCTTCTTCCA
CAACAGTCTGCGGTTCCTGTACTATCACAGGTTCATCTTCTCCCGGTGCTGTCGCTTCATTCTCTTCCAC
GACCTTCTCTTCTATCACCGGACATTCAACTTCCTCTATTACAGGGGCTTGTTCTTCAACAATGGGGGCT
TCACTTTCCGCTTCCGCTACAGGAGAAGGCGAGGCTTCCACCGGCACAGCACTTATCTCTTCCGACAACT
GTTCCAAACGCTCCTGCATACGTAGGATGCTCCGCTTCAACAGTTCAGACAAAGTCTGAGTCGGCTCTTT
AGAAAACGTATTCATGAGTAGCTTCAGCTCATGAACATCCAGCTCAATATCTGTTAATAGCTTCTGTTTC
ATTTCCATCCATTGTTATTATGGTGCGAATGTAGGAATAATTTATGCAATAACTTAAAATAATGGATAAT
TTAACAGTTCTTGTACATCGAATTGTTTACCTTTGTCCACTCATTTATTTAATCAAGAAAGCACAAAAAT
CACATGGTATTATTTTCAGAAGACCACATACAAGAGACCAGAAGAAGAGGTAGAATAGAGGTAATCTGCG
GTTCAATGTTCTCCGGAAAGACGGAGGAATTGATTCGTAGGATGAAGAGAGCCAAGTTCGCACGCCAGCG
TGTAGAGATATTCAAACCGGCCATCGACACCCGTTATTCGGAAGAAGACGTGGTATCACACGACAGTCAT
TCCATCGCGTCCACCCCTATCGATTCATCGGCTAGTATCCTGTTGTTCACTTCTGAAATAGATGTAGTCG
GCATCGACGAAGCACAGTTCTTTGATGACGGACTGATTGACGTATGCAGGCAGCTTGCCAATAACGGCAT
CCGTGTCATCATCGCCGGACTGGATATGGACTTTAAAGGGAATCCCTTCGGACCGATGCCTCAATTATGT
GCCATTGCCGATGAAGTTTCCAAAGTTCATGCGATCTGCGTGAAGTGCGGTGATCTGGCATCTTTCTCTC
ATCGTACCGTCAAGAATGACAAGCAGGTACTTCTAGGAGAGACAGCCGAATACGAGCCGCTTTGCAGGGA
GTGCTACCTCCGTGCACGGGGAGAGGACGGACAGAAGATATAAACTCTATTTAAAACATATATGGAAAGA
AAGAAGATAACATTCGAGTCGACGGTATCGATAAGCTTGATATCGAATTCCTGCAATGCGAATGTAGAGG
GGAAAATAGATGGGAATAATATTAGTTTTATTATTCCAGATGGATTGGAGAACTTGACGTTTGCGCCTAC
TATTGTTATTTCTGATAAAGCAACAATAACTCCTGCTTCTGGAGTAGAACAAGATTTTTCATCTCCTGTA
ATATACACAGTGACTTCCGAAGATGGAATTGTAACTACTAAATATACAGTTTCTGTATCAGGTCAAATAA
GAGATTTTGGATTCGATGAATGGGAGACTATCAAATCATCTACATCGGGTTCTACAGAACAATATGATGT
TCCTAAAGGACTTTATGGTACTAGTAATCCGGGAATTATGACAATTAACGAGATGTTTGGTTCAAATCTT
CCAGAGCTGTTCTCATATACAGTTTCTCCTGTAGAAGGACAAAGTGGTAAAGCAGCTAAATTGCAAACAG
TTTATACTTACATGTTTTTAAATGGTATGGATTTTAATGCATTATTAGGAGGGTTGGTACCTTATGTAAC
AGCAGGCTCATTATTTACAGGTATCTTTAAAACTGATATGAATAATACTTTGAATAGTACAAAGTTTGGT
GTTCCTTTTGTTGGGGAACCTGCTACTTTTACTGGCTATTATAAATATACTCCAGGGACAACATATTATA
ATAATAAAAATGAAGTCGTAGCTGATAAAACAGATGAATGTTCAATATATGCAGTTTTGTATGAAGAACT
TTTGGATGAAGAGAATAACAACATTCCGTTGAATGGAGACTACAATGATCCTGATCTATATATTGGAAGC
TCTAAACGTATTGTAATGAAGGCCGTTTTGGAAGATGGAACAGCGAAGAGTGATTGGACTAAGTTCTCTA
TCCCATTTAAATTATTGGAAGGGAAAAGTTATGATGCAACTAAAAAATATTATTTAGCTATTGTGTGTTC
CTCAAGTGCTGAAGGAGACTACTTTATGGGCGCTCCTGGTAGTACCTTATTTATTGATAGTTTTACGGTA
ACACCTCAATAGTGTGTTGAGTATAAGAAATATATAACAGAAAAAGCCGTTAATTCCAATTGTATACATT
AATGATCTGGAAGAAGCAATGAAAGCTGCTGTTAAGTCTCCGAATCAGGTATTGTTCCTGACAGGTGTAT
TCCCATCCGGTAAACGCGGATACTTTGCAGTTGATCTGACTCAGGAATAAATTATAAATTAAGGTAAGAA
GATTGTAGGATAAGCTAATGAAATAGAAAAAGGATGCCGTCACACAACTTGTCGGCATTCTTTTTTGTTT
TATTAGTTGAAAATATAGTGAAAAAGTTGCCTAAATATGTATGTTAACAAATTATTTGTCGTAACTTTGC
ACTCCAAATCTGTTTTTAAAGAATGTCTAGATTAGATAAAAGTAAAGTGATTAACAGCGCATTAGAGCTG
CTTAATGAGGTCGGAATCGAAGGTTTAACAACCCGTAAACTCGCCCAGAAGCTAGGTGTAGAGCAGCCTA
CATTGTATTGGCATGTAAAAAATAAGCGGGCTTTGCTCGACGCCTTAGCCATTGAGATGTTAGATAGGCA
CCATACTCACTTTTGCCCTTTAGAAGGGGAAAGCTGGCAAGATTTTTTACGTAATAACGCTAAAAGTTTT
AGATGTGCTTTACTAAGTCATCGCGATGGAGCAAAAGTACATTTAGGTACACGGCCTACAGAAAAACAGT
ATGAAACTCTCGAAAATCAATTAGCCTTTTTATGCCAACAAGGTTTTTCACTAGAGAATGCATTATATGC
ACTCAGCGCTGTGGGGCATTTTACTTTAGGTTGCGTATTGGAAGATCAAGAGCATCAAGTCGCTAAAGAA
GAAAGGGAAACACCTACTACTGATAGTATGCCGCCATTATTACGACAAGCTATCGAATTATTTGATCACC
AAGGTGCAGAGCCAGCCTTCTTATTCGGCCTTGAATTGATCATATGCGGATTAGAAAAACAACTTAAATG
TGAAAGTGGGTCTTAATGCAATTAAAATTAACGGCTTTTTTAGTTGTTTTTATTTAAATAAATTGTAGTG
TTTTCTCTAGAACGCATATCCGAATCCTATATTCAAATAAATAGGATACATAGCGAATGAGATGGTATCA
AAATCCTTTTTGAAGATATCGTTCAAGCCCCATGTTAAATCAGCATACACATTTAAATGTTTGAATGCTC
TCCACTCACCGCCTAGTTGCAATCCCCATTGGAATTTACGCAGATTGTCAGAGAAATCATAAGTAGCAAT
GCTTTCACCAGTAAAATCTACTCGCGAACCTGTCTGATCCGGAGTACGCAAGTGACCTTCATATACATGT
CCGGAGAAGTTTCTTTCAATAAGATAAGATACATACGGACCTGCTGAGACTTTCCAACGTTTGCTTACTT
TATAGTTGGCAACTACTGGGATAGTCAGATAAGAGTTTTTGACTTTAGTCTTTACACCACCGGTCCATAA
GCCTTGTAACTCTCCACCGTTGGTGTTGATAATCTTCATCCCATAGTTCTTTACTGTAGCTTCTGTGGTC
ATATTCTTGTTTTCAAGTCGTACCCCTACAGTCATTCCCCATTTCGTGTCAAACCATTTAGTTGCGTTTC
CTTCAATTGAAATGGCGAGGCCACCAGGGGCATAGCTATCTATTTTGCGAATTTCTTCAGGTAGAGGCAA
TGGAGAAGTTCCTCCAATACTGAAACCTGCCTTGATTCCATATTCCCATCCGTGTAAGTACGACCAGATG
ATACCTTGATTTCTTTCTTCTTGCGCCTGCGCTGAAAGTGTACTTACTAATAGTAGTACAGCTATAATAT
TGAGTAATTTATATCTTTTCATTTTCTTGTTTTTTTAGTCTTCGCAAATAAGTTCTACTTCATCGACATA
CAGTGTACTGCCTACTGCTCCCTTAAAATAAGCACCGTCTACACTGGACGAAAGCACTATACCTAATTTG
TATTTTCCATTCTTTAATTTGGTATCATCAATTACTCGTCCTTTTACCGGTTCGAAAGGAATTTCAAAAT
CAGTCCATTGATCTGATTCAACAACATCTTCCGGTTTAATTCGCGCCACCGCGGTGGAGGGGAATTCCCA
TGTCAGCCGTTAAGTGTTCCTGTGTCACTCAAAATTGCTTTGAGAGGCTCTAAGGGCTTCTCAGTGCGTT
ACATCCCTGGCTTGTTGTCCACAACCGTTAAACCTTAAAAGCTTTAAAAGCCTTATATATTCTTTTTTTT
CTTATAAAACTTAAAACCTTAGAGGCTATTTAAGTTGCTGATTTATATTAATTTTATTGTTCAAACATGA
GAGCTTAGTACGTGAAACATGAGAGCTTAGTACGTTAGCCATGAGAGCTTAGTACGTTAGCCATGAGGGT
TTAGTTCGTTAAACATGAGAGCTTAGTACGTTAAACATGAGAGCTTAGTACGTGAAACATGAGAGCTTAG
TACGTACTATCAACAGGTTGAACTGCTGATCTTCAGATCCTCTACGCCGGACGCATCGTGGCCGGATCAA
TTCCGTTTTCCGCTGCATAACCCTGCTTCGGGGTCATTATAGCGATTTTTTCGGTATATCCATCCTTTTT
CGCACGATATACAGGATTTTGCCAAAGGGTTCGTGTAGACTTTCCTTGGTGTATCCAACGGCGTCAGCCG
GGCAGGATAGGTGAAGTAGGCCCACCCGCGAGCGGGTGTTCCTTCTTCACTGTCCCTTATTCGCACCTGG
CGGTGCTCAACGGGAATCCTGCTCTGCGAGGCTGGCCGGCTACCGCCGGCGTAACAGATGAGGGCAAGCG
GATGGCTGATGAAACCAAGCCAACCAGGAAGGGCAGCCCACCTATCACGGAATTGATCCCCCTCGAATTG
